Addgene plasmid #11935: mRFP-Ub
Depositing lab: Nico Dantuma. Depositing organization: Karolinska Institute, Dr. Nico Dantuma Lab (Inactive). Publication: DNA damage triggers nucleotide excision repair-dependent monoubiquitylation of histone H2A. Bergink S, Salomons FA, Hoogstraten D, Groothuis TA, de Waard H, Wu J, Yuan L, Citterio E, Houtsmuller AB, Neefjes J, Hoeijmakers JH, Vermeulen W, Dantuma NP. Genes Dev. 2006 May 15. 20(10):1343-52. 10.1101/gad.373706 PubMed 16702407.
Backbone
  Vector backbone: EGFP-C1
  Backbone manufacturer: Clontech
  Backbone size w/o insert (bp): 4500
  Vector type: Mammalian Expression
  Selectable markers: Neomycin (select with G418)
Growth in bacteria
  Bacterial resistance: Kanamycin, 50 μg/mL
  Growth temperature: 37°C
  Growth strain: DH5alpha
  Copy number: High Copy
Gene/Insert
  Gene/Insert name: Ubiquitin (alt names: Ub; ubiquitin)
  Species: H. sapiens (human)
  Insert size (bp): 250
  Entrez Gene: RBX1 (a.k.a. BA554C12.1, RNF75, ROC1)
  Tag / fusion protein: mRFP (N terminal on backbone)
  Cloning method: Restriction Enzyme
  Sequencing primers: 5′ CMV-F
Terms and licenses: Academic/Nonprofit Terms; Industry Terms: Not Available to Industry
How to cite: mRFP-Ub was a gift from Nico Dantuma (Addgene plasmid # 11935 ; http://n2t.net/addgene:11935 ; RRID:Addgene_11935)
