[The description below was written by a language model from this plasmid's Addgene catalogue record and pLannotate feature annotations shown in this document.]
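Description:
mRFP-Ub is a mammalian expression plasmid built on the Clontech EGFP-C1 backbone, in which the fluorescent protein coding region is mRFP1 rather than EGFP. It encodes human ubiquitin fused at its N terminus to this monomeric red fluorescent protein. The sequenced record is about 4.9 kb. Expression is driven by the human cytomegalovirus immediate early enhancer and promoter. The mRFP1 open reading frame runs through a short remnant of the multiple cloning site into a ubiquitin coding sequence of roughly 230 bp, and transcripts are terminated by the SV40 polyadenylation signal. The annotation software matched the ubiquitin sequence to a non-human Swiss-Prot entry, which reflects how highly conserved ubiquitin is; the catalogue lists the insert as human. The Entrez Gene link in the record points to RBX1, which does not agree with the stated ubiquitin insert and the annotated sequence.

The plasmid is propagated in E. coli from a high-copy ColE1/pUC-type origin and also carries an f1 origin for single-stranded DNA production. A single Tn5 aminoglycoside phosphotransferase (NeoR/KanR) cassette serves for selection in both hosts. A bacterial promoter gives kanamycin resistance in E. coli, while the SV40 enhancer/early promoter and HSV TK polyadenylation signal give G418 resistance in transfected mammalian cells. The short large T antigen, ble and bGH poly(A) fragments in the feature table are most likely backbone remnants or incidental matches rather than functional parts.

Because the tag sits at the N terminus, the C terminus of ubiquitin remains free for conjugation to substrates. The construct therefore suits live-cell imaging of ubiquitin distribution and dynamics. The associated publication concerns DNA damage-induced monoubiquitylation of histone H2A.
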