Features (pLannotate 1.2.2; 17 found; start..end, strand, type, name):
      1..304     +  enhancer       CMV enhancer: human cytomegalovirus immediate early enhancer
    305..508     +  promoter       CMV promoter: human cytomegalovirus (CMV) immediate early promoter
    543..1217    +  CDS            mRFP1: mRFP1 is a basic (constitutively fluorescent) red fluorescent protein published in 2002, derived from Discosoma sp.. It is reported to be a somewhat slowly-maturing monomer with low acid sensitivity.
   1218..1238    +  misc_feature   MCS (fragment): multiple cloning site
   1245..1472    +  CDS            UBIQ_CERCA: Experimental evidence at protein level: Swiss-Prot protein existence level 1. Ubiquitin exists either covalently attached to another protein, or free (unanchored). When covalently bound, it is conjugated to target proteins via an isopeptide bond either as a monomer (monoubiquitin), a polymer linked via different Lys residues of the ubiquitin (polyubiquitin chains) or a linear polymer linked via the initiator Met of the ubiquitin (linear polyubiquitin chains). Polyubiquitin chains, when attached to a target protein, have different functions depending on the Lys residue of the ubiquitin that is
   1476..1501    +  misc_feature   MCS (fragment): multiple cloning site
   1513..1597    +  CDS            large T antigen (fragment): large T antigen from SV40 (simian virus 40)
   1620..1741    +  polyA_signal   SV40 poly(A) signal: SV40 polyadenylation signal
   1775..2203    -  rep_origin     f1 ori (sequence partly withheld): f1 bacteriophage origin of replication; arrow indicates direction of (+) strand synthesis
   2230..2334    +  promoter       AmpR promoter: bla
   2336..2693    +  promoter       SV40 promoter: SV40 enhancer and early promoter
   2728..3522    +  CDS            NeoR/KanR: aminoglycoside phosphotransferase from Tn5; aph(3')-II (or nptII); confers resistance to neomycin, kanamycin, and G418 (Geneticin®)
   3543..3695    +  CDS            ble (fragment): BLE_KLEPN - Experimental evidence at protein level: Swiss-Prot protein existence level 1. Binding protein with a strong affinity to the bleomycin family of antibiotics. Binds to CL990; an antimitotic-antibiotic compound. From Klebsiella pneumoniae.
   3754..3801    +  polyA_signal   HSV TK poly(A) signal: herpes simplex virus thymidine kinase polyadenylation signal (Cole and Stacy, 1985)
   3892..3908    -  polyA_signal   bGH poly(A) signal (fragment): bovine growth hormone polyadenylation signal
   4130..4718    +  rep_origin     ori: high-copy-number ColE1/pMB1/pBR322/pUC origin of replication
   4833..4892    +  enhancer       CMV enhancer (fragment): human cytomegalovirus immediate early enhancer
>Addgene plasmid #11935 | mRFP-Ub | addgene full sequence | sequence record 316902 | Addgene NGS Result
CGTTACATAACTTACGGTAAATGGCCCGCCTGGCTGACCGCCCAACGACCCCCGCCCATTGACGTCAATA
ATGACGTATGTTCCCATAGTAACGCCAATAGGGACTTTCCATTGACGTCAATGGGTGGAGTATTTACGGT
AAACTGCCCACTTGGCAGTACATCAAGTGTATCATATGCCAAGTACGCCCCCTATTGACGTCAATGACGG
TAAATGGCCCGCCTGGCATTATGCCCAGTACATGACCTTATGGGACTTTCCTACTTGGCAGTACATCTAC
GTATTAGTCATCGCTATTACCATGGTGATGCGGTTTTGGCAGTACATCAATGGGCGTGGATAGCGGTTTG
ACTCACGGGGATTTCCAAGTCTCCACCCCATTGACGTCAATGGGAGTTTGTTTTGGCACCAAAATCAACG
GGACTTTCCAAAATGTCGTAACAACTCCGCCCCATTGACGCAAATGGGCGGTAGGCGTGTACGGTGGGAG
GTCTATATAAGCAGAGCTGGTTTAGTGAACCGTCAGATCCGCTAGCACCACCATGGCCTCCTCCGAGGAC
GTCATCAAGGAGTTCATGCGCTTCAAGGTGCGCATGGAGGGCTCCGTGAACGGCCACGAGTTCGAGATCG
AGGGCGAGGGCGAGGGCCGCCCCTACGAGGGCACCCAGACCGCCAAGCTGAAGGTGACCAAGGGCGGCCC
CCTGCCCTTCGCCTGGGACATCCTGTCCCCTCAGTTCCAGTACGGCTCCAAGGCCTACGTGAAGCACCCC
GCCGACATCCCCGACTACTTGAAGCTGTCCTTCCCCGAGGGCTTCAAGTGGGAGCGCGTGATGAACTTCG
AGGACGGCGGCGTGGTGACCGTGACCCAGGACTCCTCCCTGCAGGACGGCGAGTTCATCTACAAGGTGAA
GCTGCGCGGCACCAACTTCCCCTCCGACGGCCCCGTAATGCAGAAGAAGACCATGGGCTGGGAGGCCTCC
ACCGAGCGGATGTACCCCGAGGACGGCGCCCTGAAGGGCGAGATCAAGATGAGGCTGAAGCTGAAGGACG
GCGGCCACTACGACGCCGAGGTCAAGACCACCTACATGGCCAAGAAGCCCGTGCAGCTGCCCGGCGCCTA
CAAGACCGACATCAAGCTGGACATCACCTCCCACAACGAGGACTACACCATCGTGGAACAGTACGAGCGC
GCCGAGGGCCGCCACTCCACCGGCGCCAGATCTCGAGCTCAAGCTTCGGGCCGCATGCAGATCTTCGTGA
AGACTCTGACTGGTAAGACCATCACCCTCGAGGTTGAGCCCAGTGACACCATTGAGAATGTCAAGGCAAA
GATCCAAGATAAGGAAGGCATCCCTCCTGACCAGCAGAGGCTGATCTTTGCTGGAAAACAGCTGGAAGAT
GGGCGCACCCTGTCTGACTACAACATCCAGAAAGAGTCCACCCTGCACCTGGTACTCCGTCTCAGAGGTG
GGTGAGGTACCGCGGGCCCGGGATCCACCGGATCTAGATAACTGATCATAATCAGCCATACCACATTTGT
AGAGGTTTTACTTGCTTTAAAAAACCTCCCACACCTCCCCCTGAACCTGAAACATAAAATGAATGCAATT
GTTGTTGTTAACTTGTTTATTGCAGCTTATAATGGTTACAAATAAAGCAATAGCATCACAAATTTCACAA
ATAAAGCATTTTTTTCACTGCATTCTAGTTGTGGTTTGTCCAAACTCATCAATGTATCTTAACGCGTAAA
TTGTAAGCGTTAATATTTTGTTAAAATTCGCGTTAAATTTTTGTTAAATCAGCTCATTTTTTAACCAATA
GGCCGAAATCGGCAAAATCCCTTATAAATCAAAAGAATAGACCGAGATAGGGT
[37 nt withheld, positions 1874-1910]
AAAGAACGTGGACTCCAACGTCAAAGG
[49 nt withheld, positions 1938-1986]
T
[91 nt withheld, positions 1988-2078]
G
[124 nt withheld, positions 2080-2203]
CAGGTGGCACTTTTCGGGGAAATGTGCGCGGAACCCCTATTTGTTTATTTTTCTAAATACATTCAAATAT
GTATCCGCTCATGAGACAATAACCCTGATAAATGCTTCAATAATATTGAAAAAGGAAGAGTCCTGAGGCG
GAAAGAACCAGCTGTGGAATGTGTGTCAGTTAGGGTGTGGAAAGTCCCCAGGCTCCCCAGCAGGCAGAAG
TATGCAAAGCATGCATCTCAATTAGTCAGCAACCAGGTGTGGAAAGTCCCCAGGCTCCCCAGCAGGCAGA
AGTATGCAAAGCATGCATCTCAATTAGTCAGCAACCATAGTCCCGCCCCTAACTCCGCCCATCCCGCCCC
TAACTCCGCCCAGTTCCGCCCATTCTCCGCCCCATGGCTGACTAATTTTTTTTATTTATGCAGAGGCCGA
GGCCGCCTCGGCCTCTGAGCTATTCCAGAAGTAGTGAGGAGGCTTTTTTGGAGGCCTAGGCTTTTGCAAA
GATCGATCAAGAGACAGGATGAGGATCGTTTCGCATGATTGAACAAGATGGATTGCACGCAGGTTCTCCG
GCCGCTTGGGTGGAGAGGCTATTCGGCTATGACTGGGCACAACAGACAATCGGCTGCTCTGATGCCGCCG
TGTTCCGGCTGTCAGCGCAGGGGCGCCCGGTTCTTTTTGTCAAGACCGACCTGTCCGGTGCCCTGAATGA
ACTGCAAGACGAGGCAGCGCGGCTATCGTGGCTGGCCACGACGGGCGTTCCTTGCGCAGCTGTGCTCGAC
GTTGTCACTGAAGCGGGAAGGGACTGGCTGCTATTGGGCGAAGTGCCGGGGCAGGATCTCCTGTCATCTC
ACCTTGCTCCTGCCGAGAAAGTATCCATCATGGCTGATGCAATGCGGCGGCTGCATACGCTTGATCCGGC
TACCTGCCCATTCGACCACCAAGCGAAACATCGCATCGAGCGAGCACGTACTCGGATGGAAGCCGGTCTT
GTCGATCAGGATGATCTGGACGAAGAGCATCAGGGGCTCGCGCCAGCCGAACTGTTCGCCAGGCTCAAGG
CGAGCATGCCCGACGGCGAGGATCTCGTCGTGACCCATGGCGATGCCTGCTTGCCGAATATCATGGTGGA
AAATGGCCGCTTTTCTGGATTCATCGACTGTGGCCGGCTGGGTGTGGCGGACCGCTATCAGGACATAGCG
TTGGCTACCCGTGATATTGCTGAAGAGCTTGGCGGCGAATGGGCTGACCGCTTCCTCGTGCTTTACGGTA
TCGCCGCTCCCGATTCGCAGCGCATCGCCTTCTATCGCCTTCTTGACGAGTTCTTCTGAGCGGGACTCTG
GGGTTCGAAATGACCGACCAAGCGACGCCCAACCTGCCATCACGAGATTTCGATTCCACCGCCGCCTTCT
ATGAAAGGTTGGGCTTCGGAATCGTTTTCCGGGACGCCGGCTGGATGATCCTCCAGCGCGGGGATCTCAT
GCTGGAGTTCTTCGCCCACCCTAGGGGGAGGCTAACTGAAACACGGAAGGAGACAATACCGGAAGGAACC
CGCGCTATGACGGCAATAAAAAGACAGAATAAAACGCACGGTGTTGGGTCGTTTGTTCATAAACGCGGGG
TTCGGTCCCAGGGCTGGCACTCTGTCGATACCCCACCGAGACCCCATTGGGGCCAATACGCCCGCGTTTC
TTCCTTTTCCCCACCCCACCCCCCAAGTTCGGGTGAAGGCCCAGGGCTCGCAGCCAACGTCGGGGCGGCA
GGCCCTGCCATAGCCTCAGGTTACTCATATATACTTTAGATTGATTTAAAACTTCATTTTTAATTTAAAA
GGATCTAGGTGAAGATCCTTTTTGATAATCTCATGACCAAAATCCCTTAACGTGAGTTTTCGTTCCACTG
AGCGTCAGACCCCGTAGAAAAGATCAAAGGATCTTCTTGAGATCCTTTTTTTCTGCGCGTAATCTGCTGC
TTGCAAACAAAAAAACCACCGCTACCAGCGGTGGTTTGTTTGCCGGATCAAGAGCTACCAACTCTTTTTC
CGAAGGTAACTGGCTTCAGCAGAGCGCAGATACCAAATACTGTTCTTCTAGTGTAGCCGTAGTTAGGCCA
CCACTTCAAGAACTCTGTAGCACCGCCTACATACCTCGCTCTGCTAATCCTGTTACCAGTGGCTGCTGCC
AGTGGCGATAAGTCGTGTCTTACCGGGTTGGACTCAAGACGATAGTTACCGGATAAGGCGCAGCGGTCGG
GCTGAACGGGGGGTTCGTGCACACAGCCCAGCTTGGAGCGAACGACCTACACCGAACTGAGATACCTACA
GCGTGAGCTATGAGAAAGCGCCACGCTTCCCGAAGGGAGAAAGGCGGACAGGTATCCGGTAAGCGGCAGG
GTCGGAACAGGAGAGCGCACGAGGGAGCTTCCAGGGGGAAACGCCTGGTATCTTTATAGTCCTGTCGGGT
TTCGCCACCTCTGACTTGAGCGTCGATTTTTGTGATGCTCGTCAGGGGGGCGGAGCCTATGGAAAAACGC
CAGCAACGCGGCCTTTTTACGGTTCCTGGCCTTTTGCTGGCCTTTTGCTCACATGTTCTTTCCTGCGTTA
TCCCCTGATTCTGTGGATAACCGTATTACCGCCATGCATTAGTTATTAATAGTAATCAATTACGGGGTCA
TTAGTTCATAGCCCATATATGGAGTTCCG
