>Addgene plasmid #11935 | mRFP-Ub | addgene partial sequence | sequence record 57358 | SV40pA-R 5'-GAAATTTGTGATGCTATTGC-3'
ATAACAGTTAACAACAACAATTGCATTCATTTTATGTTTCAGGTTCAGGGGGAGGTGTGGGAGGTTTTTT
AAAGCAAGTAAAACCTCTACAAATGTGGTATGGCTGATTATGATCAGTTATCTAGATCCGGTGGATCCCG
GGCCCGCGGTACCTCACCCACCTCTGAGACGGAGTACCAGGTGCAGGGTGGACTCTTTCTGGATGTTGTA
GTCAGACAGGGTGCGCCCATCTTCCAGCTGTTTTCCAGCAAAGATCAGCCTCTGCTGGTCAGGAGGGATG
CCTTCCTTATCTTGGATCTTTGCCTTGACATTCTCAATGGTGTCACTGGGCTCAACCTCGAGGGTGATGG
TCTTACCAGTCAGAGTCTTCACGAAGATCTGCATGCGGCCCGAAGCTTGAGCTCGAGATCTGGCGCCGGT
GGAGTGGCGGCCCTCGGCGCGCTCGTACTGTTCCACGATGGTGTAGTCCTCGTTGTGGGAGGTGATGTCC
AGCTTGATGTCGGTCTTGTAGGCGCCGGGCAGCTGCACGGGCTTCTTGGCCATGTAGGTGGTCTTGACCT
CGGCGTCGTAGTGGCCGCCGTCCTTCAGCTTCAGCCTCATCTTGATCTCGCCCTTCAGGGCGCCGTCCTC
GGGGTACATCCGCTCGGTGG
