>Addgene plasmid #11935 | mRFP-Ub | addgene partial sequence | sequence record 57359 | CMV-F 5'-CGCAAATGGGCGGTAGGCGTG-3'
TTGAACCGTCAGATCCGCTAGCACCACCATGGCCTCCTCCGAGGACGTCATCAAGGAGTTCATGCGCTTC
AAGGTGCGCATGGAGGGCTCCGTGAACGGCCACGAGTTCGAGATCGAGGGCGAGGGCGAGGGCCGCCCCT
ACGAGGGCACCCAGACCGCCAAGCTGAAGGTGACCAAGGGCGGCCCCCTGCCCTTCGCCTGGGACATCCT
GTCCCCTCAGTTCCAGTACGGCTCCAAGGCCTACGTGAAGCACCCCGCCGACATCCCCGACTACTTGAAG
CTGTCCTTCCCCGAGGGCTTCAAGTGGGAGCGCGTGATGAACTTCGAGGACGGCGGCGTGGTGACCGTGA
CCCAGGACTCCTCCCTGCAGGACGGCGAGTTCATCTACAAGGTGAAGCTGCGCGGCACCAACTTCCCCTC
CGACGGCCCCGTAATGCAGAAGAAGACCATGGGCTGGGAGGCCTCCACCGAGCGGATGTACCCCGAGGAC
GGCGCCCTGAAGGGCGAGATCAAGATGAGGCTGAAGCTGAAGGACGGCGGCCACTACGACGCCGAGGTCA
AGACCACCTACATGGCCAAGAAGCCCGTGCAGCTGCCCGGCGCCTACAAGACCGACATCAAGCTGGACAT
CACCTCCCACAACGAGGACTACACCATCGTGGAACAGTACGAGCGCGCCGAGGGCCGCCACTCCACCGGC
GCCAGAT
